Addgene plasmid #146726: pCMV-TAPtagN-HsRCK_K
Purpose: Mammalian Expression of HsRck
Depositing lab: Elisa Izaurralde. Depositing organization: Max Planck Institute for Developmental Biology.
Backbone
  Vector backbone: Unknown
  Vector type: Mammalian Expression
Growth in bacteria
  Bacterial resistance: Kanamycin, 50 μg/mL
  Growth temperature: 37°C
  Growth strain: DH5alpha
  Copy number: High Copy
Gene/Insert
  Gene/Insert name: HsRck (alt name: DDX6)
  Species: H. sapiens (human)
  Entrez Gene: DDX6 (a.k.a. HLR2, IDDILF, P54, RCK, Rck/p54)
  Cloning method: Unknown
Terms and licenses: Academic/Nonprofit Terms; Industry Terms: Not Available to Industry
Depositor comments: ORF extracted from NCBI: NM_004397.3 Plasmids from this collection were made available to the research community and donated after the lab closed. Please note that the sequence provided by the depositing laboratory may be theoretical/predicted or based on Sanger sequencing results. There may be discrepancies between sequencing results obtained by Addgene and the depositor sequence. If an Addgene verified sequence is not available, please contact before placing your order to request that our lab fully sequence the plasmid.
How to cite: pCMV-TAPtagN-HsRCK_K was a gift from Elisa Izaurralde (Addgene plasmid # 146726 ; http://n2t.net/addgene:146726 ; RRID:Addgene_146726)
