[The description below was written by a language model from this plasmid's Addgene catalogue record and pLannotate feature annotations shown in this document.]
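Description:
pCMV-TAPtagN-HsRCK_K is a 5,981 nt mammalian expression plasmid that produces human DDX6 (also called RCK or p54) fused at its N-terminus to a tandem affinity purification (TAP) tag. The record lists the backbone as unknown. The annotated layout nonetheless shows a standard arrangement for propagation and selection. A high-copy ColE1/pUC-type origin supports replication in E. coli, and an f1 origin is also present. A single NeoR/KanR (Tn5 aminoglycoside phosphotransferase) cassette sits behind both a bacterial bla-type promoter and the SV40 enhancer/early promoter and ends in the HSV TK polyadenylation signal. This dual-promoter design gives kanamycin resistance in bacteria and could allow G418 selection in mammalian cells.

The expression unit is driven by the human CMV immediate-early enhancer and promoter, followed by a T7 promoter. The open reading frame begins with two IgG-binding units of Staphylococcus aureus protein A and a calmodulin-binding peptide, the two affinity modules of a classic TAP tag. A short multiple cloning site fragment joins these to the DDX6 coding sequence, which the depositor states was taken from an NCBI reference transcript. The SV40 polyadenylation signal terminates the transcript. Several short annotated fragments (HIV-1 LTR, SV40 large T antigen, ble, bGH poly(A)) are probably backbone remnants or incidental matches rather than functional parts.

DDX6 is a DEAD-box RNA helicase involved in P-body formation, storage of translationally repressed mRNAs and mRNA decapping. The stated purpose is simply mammalian expression of the protein. The tag would suit sequential IgG and calmodulin affinity purification to recover DDX6 and associated partners, although the record does not describe specific experiments. The depositor cautions that the supplied sequence may be theoretical or only partly verified.
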