Features (pLannotate 1.2.2; 20 found; start..end, strand, type, name):
     61..364     +  enhancer       CMV enhancer: human cytomegalovirus immediate early enhancer
    365..568     +  promoter       CMV promoter: human cytomegalovirus (CMV) immediate early promoter
    564..597     +  LTR            5' LTR (truncated) (fragment): truncated 5' long terminal repeat (LTR) from HIV-1
    613..631     +  promoter       T7 promoter: promoter for bacteriophage T7 RNA polymerase
    694..867     +  CDS            ProtA: IgG-binding unit of Staphylococcus aureus protein A
    871..1041    +  CDS            ProtA: IgG-binding unit of Staphylococcus aureus protein A
   1112..1182    +  CDS            CBP (fragment): calmodulin-binding peptide derived from skeletal muscle myosin light chain kinase; binds calmodulin with nanomolar affinity in the presence of calcium
   1189..1209    +  misc_feature   MCS (fragment): multiple cloning site
   1210..2625    +  CDS            DDX6 (sequence partly withheld): DDX6_HUMAN - Also known as HLR2, RCK. Experimental evidence at protein level: Swiss-Prot protein existence level 1. Essential for the formation of P-bodies, cytosolic membrane- less ribonucleoprotein granules involved in RNA metabolism through the coordinated storage of mRNAs encoding regulatory functions (PubMed:25995375, PubMed:27342281, PubMed:31422817). Plays a role in P- bodies to coordinate the storage of translationally inactive mRNAs in the cytoplasm and prevent their degradation (PubMed:27342281). In the process of mRNA degradation, plays a role in mRNA decapping (PubMed:16364915). Bl
   2628..2650    +  misc_feature   MCS (fragment): multiple cloning site
   2662..2746    +  CDS            large T antigen (fragment): large T antigen from SV40 (simian virus 40)
   2769..2890    +  polyA_signal   SV40 poly(A) signal: SV40 polyadenylation signal
   2924..3352    -  rep_origin     f1 ori (sequence partly withheld): f1 bacteriophage origin of replication; arrow indicates direction of (+) strand synthesis
   3379..3483    +  promoter       AmpR promoter: bla
   3485..3842    +  promoter       SV40 promoter: SV40 enhancer and early promoter
   3877..4671    +  CDS            NeoR/KanR: aminoglycoside phosphotransferase from Tn5; aph(3')-II (or nptII); confers resistance to neomycin, kanamycin, and G418 (Geneticin®)
   4692..4844    +  CDS            ble (fragment): BLE_KLEPN - Experimental evidence at protein level: Swiss-Prot protein existence level 1. Binding protein with a strong affinity to the bleomycin family of antibiotics. Binds to CL990; an antimitotic-antibiotic compound. From Klebsiella pneumoniae.
   4903..4950    +  polyA_signal   HSV TK poly(A) signal: herpes simplex virus thymidine kinase polyadenylation signal (Cole and Stacy, 1985)
   5041..5057    -  polyA_signal   bGH poly(A) signal (fragment): bovine growth hormone polyadenylation signal
   5279..5867    +  rep_origin     ori: high-copy-number ColE1/pMB1/pBR322/pUC origin of replication
>Addgene plasmid #146726 | pCMV-TAPtagN-HsRCK_K | depositor full sequence | sequence record 289172 | Full Sequence
TAGTTATTAATAGTAATCAATTACGGGGTCATTAGTTCATAGCCCATATATGGAGTTCCGCGTTACATAA
CTTACGGTAAATGGCCCGCCTGGCTGACCGCCCAACGACCCCCGCCCATTGACGTCAATAATGACGTATG
TTCCCATAGTAACGCCAATAGGGACTTTCCATTGACGTCAATGGGTGGAGTATTTACGGTAAACTGCCCA
CTTGGCAGTACATCAAGTGTATCATATGCCAAGTACGCCCCCTATTGACGTCAATGACGGTAAATGGCCC
GCCTGGCATTATGCCCAGTACATGACCTTATGGGACTTTCCTACTTGGCAGTACATCTACGTATTAGTCA
TCGCTATTACCATGGTGATGCGGTTTTGGCAGTACATCAATGGGCGTGGATAGCGGTTTGACTCACGGGG
ATTTCCAAGTCTCCACCCCATTGACGTCAATGGGAGTTTGTTTTGGCACCAAAATCAACGGGACTTTCCA
AAATGTCGTAACAACTCCGCCCCATTGACGCAAATGGGCGGTAGGCGTGTACGGTGGGAGGTCTATATAA
GCAGAGCTCTCTGGCTAACTAGAGAACCCACTGCTTACTGGCTTATCGAAATTAATACGACTCACTATAG
GGAGACCCAAGCTCTAGCGCTACCGGTGCCACCATGGCAGGCCTTGCGCAACACGATGAAGCCGTGGACA
ACAAATTCAACAAAGAACAACAAAACGCGTTCTATGAGATCTTACATTTACCTAACTTAAACGAAGAACA
ACGAAACGCCTTCATCCAAAGTTTAAAAGATGACCCAAGCCAAAGCGCTAACCTTTTAGCAGAAGCTAAA
AAGCTAAATGATGCTCAGGCGCCGAAAGTAGACAACAAATTCAACAAAGAACAACAAAACGCGTTCTATG
AGATCTTACATTTACCTAACTTAAACGAAGAACAACGAAACGCCTTCATCCAAAGTTTAAAAGATGACCC
AAGCCAAAGCGCTAACCTTTTAGCAGAAGCTAAAAAGCTAAATGATGCTCAGGCGCCGAAAGTAGACGCG
AATTGTGATATACCTACAACTGCTTCTGAAAATTTATATTTTCAAGGTGAACTAAAGAGAAGATGGAAAA
AGAATTTCATAGCCGTCTCAGCAGCCAACCGCTTTAAGAAAATCTCATCCTCCGGGGCACTTGATCCATC
CGGACTCAGATCTCGAGCTATGGGTCTGTCCAGTCAAAATGGTCAGCTGAGAGGCCCTGTGAAACCCACT
GGTGGCCCTGGAGGAGGGGGCACACAGACACAGCAACAGATGAACCAGCTGAAAAACACCAACACAATCA
ATAATGGCACTCAGCAGCAAGCACAGAGTATGACCACCACTATTAAACCTGGTGATGACTGGAAAAAGAC
TTTAAAACTCCCTCCAAAGGATCTAAGAATCAAAACTTCGGATGTGACCTCCACAAAAGGAAATGAGTTT
GAAGATTACTGTTTGAAACGGGAGTTACTGATGGGAATTTTTGAAATGGGCTGGGAAAAGCCATCTCCTA
TTCAGGAGGAGAGCATTCCCATTGCTTTATCTGGTAGGGATATCTTAGCTAGAGCAAAAAATGGAACAGG
CAAGAGCGGTGCCTACCTCATTCCCTTACTTGAACGGCTAGACCTGAAGAAGGACAATATACAAGCAATG
GTGATTGTTCCCACTAGAGAACTTGCTCTACAGGTCAGTCAAATTTGCATCCAGGTCAGCAAACACATGG
GAGGGGCCAAAGTGATGGCAACCACAGGAGGAACCAATTTACGAGATGACATAATGAGGCTTGATGATAC
AGTGCACGTGGTGATTGCTACCCCTGGGAGAATCCTGGATCTTATTAAGAAAGGAGTAGCAAAGGTTGAT
CATGTCCAGATGATAGTATTGGATGAGGCAGATAAGTTGCTGTCACAGGATTTTGTGCAGATAATGGAGG
ATATTATTCTCACGCTACCTAAAAACAGGCAGATTTTACTATATTCCGCTACTTTCCCTCTTAGTGTACA
GAAGTTCATGAATTCCCATTTGCAGAAACCCTATGAGATTAACCTGATGGAG
[501 nt withheld, positions 2083-2583]
GTGGCAGAATACCACAGCGAGCCTGTAGAAGATGAGAAACCTTAACCGCGGGCCCGGGATCCACCGGATC
TAGATAACTGATCATAATCAGCCATACCACATTTGTAGAGGTTTTACTTGCTTTAAAAAACCTCCCACAC
CTCCCCCTGAACCTGAAACATAAAATGAATGCAATTGTTGTTGTTAACTTGTTTATTGCAGCTTATAATG
GTTACAAATAAAGCAATAGCATCACAAATTTCACAAATAAAGCATTTTTTTCACTGCATTCTAGTTGTGG
TTTGTCCAAACTCATCAATGTATCTTAACGCGTAAATTGTAAGCGTTAATATTTTGTTAAAATTCGCGTT
AAATTTTTGTTAAATCAGCTCATTTTTTAACCAATAGGCCGAAATCGGCAAAATCCCTTATAAATCAAAA
GAATAGACCGAGATAGGGT
[37 nt withheld, positions 3023-3059]
AAAGAACGTGGACTCCAACGTCAAAGG
[49 nt withheld, positions 3087-3135]
T
[91 nt withheld, positions 3137-3227]
G
[124 nt withheld, positions 3229-3352]
CAGGTGGCACTTTTCGGGGAAATGTGCGCGGAACCCCTATTTGTTTATTTTTCTAAATACATTCAAATAT
GTATCCGCTCATGAGACAATAACCCTGATAAATGCTTCAATAATATTGAAAAAGGAAGAGTCCTGAGGCG
GAAAGAACCAGCTGTGGAATGTGTGTCAGTTAGGGTGTGGAAAGTCCCCAGGCTCCCCAGCAGGCAGAAG
TATGCAAAGCATGCATCTCAATTAGTCAGCAACCAGGTGTGGAAAGTCCCCAGGCTCCCCAGCAGGCAGA
AGTATGCAAAGCATGCATCTCAATTAGTCAGCAACCATAGTCCCGCCCCTAACTCCGCCCATCCCGCCCC
TAACTCCGCCCAGTTCCGCCCATTCTCCGCCCCATGGCTGACTAATTTTTTTTATTTATGCAGAGGCCGA
GGCCGCCTCGGCCTCTGAGCTATTCCAGAAGTAGTGAGGAGGCTTTTTTGGAGGCCTAGGCTTTTGCAAA
GATCGATCAAGAGACAGGATGAGGATCGTTTCGCATGATTGAACAAGATGGATTGCACGCAGGTTCTCCG
GCCGCTTGGGTGGAGAGGCTATTCGGCTATGACTGGGCACAACAGACAATCGGCTGCTCTGATGCCGCCG
TGTTCCGGCTGTCAGCGCAGGGGCGCCCGGTTCTTTTTGTCAAGACCGACCTGTCCGGTGCCCTGAATGA
ACTGCAAGACGAGGCAGCGCGGCTATCGTGGCTGGCCACGACGGGCGTTCCTTGCGCAGCTGTGCTCGAC
GTTGTCACTGAAGCGGGAAGGGACTGGCTGCTATTGGGCGAAGTGCCGGGGCAGGATCTCCTGTCATCTC
ACCTTGCTCCTGCCGAGAAAGTATCCATCATGGCTGATGCAATGCGGCGGCTGCATACGCTTGATCCGGC
TACCTGCCCATTCGACCACCAAGCGAAACATCGCATCGAGCGAGCACGTACTCGGATGGAAGCCGGTCTT
GTCGATCAGGATGATCTGGACGAAGAGCATCAGGGGCTCGCGCCAGCCGAACTGTTCGCCAGGCTCAAGG
CGAGCATGCCCGACGGCGAGGATCTCGTCGTGACCCATGGCGATGCCTGCTTGCCGAATATCATGGTGGA
AAATGGCCGCTTTTCTGGATTCATCGACTGTGGCCGGCTGGGTGTGGCGGACCGCTATCAGGACATAGCG
TTGGCTACCCGTGATATTGCTGAAGAGCTTGGCGGCGAATGGGCTGACCGCTTCCTCGTGCTTTACGGTA
TCGCCGCTCCCGATTCGCAGCGCATCGCCTTCTATCGCCTTCTTGACGAGTTCTTCTGAGCGGGACTCTG
GGGTTCGAAATGACCGACCAAGCGACGCCCAACCTGCCATCACGAGATTTCGATTCCACCGCCGCCTTCT
ATGAAAGGTTGGGCTTCGGAATCGTTTTCCGGGACGCCGGCTGGATGATCCTCCAGCGCGGGGATCTCAT
GCTGGAGTTCTTCGCCCACCCTAGGGGGAGGCTAACTGAAACACGGAAGGAGACAATACCGGAAGGAACC
CGCGCTATGACGGCAATAAAAAGACAGAATAAAACGCACGGTGTTGGGTCGTTTGTTCATAAACGCGGGG
TTCGGTCCCAGGGCTGGCACTCTGTCGATACCCCACCGAGACCCCATTGGGGCCAATACGCCCGCGTTTC
TTCCTTTTCCCCACCCCACCCCCCAAGTTCGGGTGAAGGCCCAGGGCTCGCAGCCAACGTCGGGGCGGCA
GGCCCTGCCATAGCCTCAGGTTACTCATATATACTTTAGATTGATTTAAAACTTCATTTTTAATTTAAAA
GGATCTAGGTGAAGATCCTTTTTGATAATCTCATGACCAAAATCCCTTAACGTGAGTTTTCGTTCCACTG
AGCGTCAGACCCCGTAGAAAAGATCAAAGGATCTTCTTGAGATCCTTTTTTTCTGCGCGTAATCTGCTGC
TTGCAAACAAAAAAACCACCGCTACCAGCGGTGGTTTGTTTGCCGGATCAAGAGCTACCAACTCTTTTTC
CGAAGGTAACTGGCTTCAGCAGAGCGCAGATACCAAATACTGTCCTTCTAGTGTAGCCGTAGTTAGGCCA
CCACTTCAAGAACTCTGTAGCACCGCCTACATACCTCGCTCTGCTAATCCTGTTACCAGTGGCTGCTGCC
AGTGGCGATAAGTCGTGTCTTACCGGGTTGGACTCAAGACGATAGTTACCGGATAAGGCGCAGCGGTCGG
GCTGAACGGGGGGTTCGTGCACACAGCCCAGCTTGGAGCGAACGACCTACACCGAACTGAGATACCTACA
GCGTGAGCTATGAGAAAGCGCCACGCTTCCCGAAGGGAGAAAGGCGGACAGGTATCCGGTAAGCGGCAGG
GTCGGAACAGGAGAGCGCACGAGGGAGCTTCCAGGGGGAAACGCCTGGTATCTTTATAGTCCTGTCGGGT
TTCGCCACCTCTGACTTGAGCGTCGATTTTTGTGATGCTCGTCAGGGGGGCGGAGCCTATGGAAAAACGC
CAGCAACGCGGCCTTTTTACGGTTCCTGGCCTTTTGCTGGCCTTTTGCTCACATGTTCTTTCCTGCGTTA
TCCCCTGATTCTGTGGATAACCGTATTACCGCCATGCAT
